>Addgene plasmid #140166 | pUASt-ssBiP-ESCargo | depositor full sequence | sequence record 271653 | pUASt-ssBiP-ESCargo sequence 9563 bps
CTG
[124 nt withheld, positions 4-127]
C
[91 nt withheld, positions 129-219]
A
[49 nt withheld, positions 221-269]
CCTTTGACGTTGGAGTCCACGTTCTTT
[37 nt withheld, positions 297-333]
ACCCTATCTCGGTCTATTCTTTTGATTTATAAGGGATTTTGCCGATTTCGGCCTATTGGTTAAAAAATGA
GCTGATTTAACAAAAATTTAACGCGAATTTTAACAAAATATTAACGCTTACAATTTCCATTCGCCATTCA
GGCTGCGCAACTGTTGGGAAGGGCGATCGGTGCGGGCCTCTTCGCTATTACGCCAGCTGGCGAAAGGGGG
ATGTGCTGCAAGGCGATTAAGTTGGGTAACGCCAGGGTTTTCCCAGTCACGACGTTGTAAAACGACGGCC
AGTGAATTGTAATACGACTCACTATAGGGCGAATTGGGTACGTACCGGGCCCCTAGTATGTATGTAAGTT
AATAAAACCCATTTTTGCGGAAAGTAGATAAAAAAAACATTTTTTTTTTTTACTGCACTGGATATCATTG
AACTTATCTGATCAGTTTTAAATTTACTTCGATCCAAGGGTATTTGATGTACCAGGTTCTTTCGATTACC
TCTCACTCAAAATGACATTCCACTCAAAGTCAGCGCTGTTTGCCTCCTTCTCTGTCCACAGAAATATCGC
CGTCTCTTTCGCCGCTGCGTCCGCTATCTCTTTCGCCACCGTTTGTAGCGTTACGTAGCGTCAATGTCCG
CCTTCAGTTGCATTTTGTCAGCGGTTTCGTGACGAAGCTCCAAGCGGTTTACGCCATCAATTAAACACAA
AGTGCTGTGCCAAAACTCCTCTCGCTTCTTATTTTTGTTTGTTTTTTGAGTGATTGGGGTGGTGATTGGT
TTTGGGTGGGTAAGCAGGGGAAAGTGTGAAAAATCCCGGCAATGGGCCAAGAGGATCAGGAGCTATTAAT
TCGCGGAGGCAGCAAACACCCATCTGCCGAGCATCTGAACAATGTGAGTAGTACATGTGCATACATCTTA
AGTTCACTTGATCTATAGGAACTGCGATTGCAACATCAAATTGTCTGCGGCGTGAGAACTGCGACCCACA
AAAATCCCAAACCGCAATTGCACAAACAAATAGTGACACGAAACAGATTATTCTGGTAGCTGTTCTCGCT
ATATAAGACAATTTTTGAGATCATATCATGATCAAGACATCTAAAGGCATTCATTTTCGACTATATTCTT
TTTTACAAAAAATATAACAACCAGATATTTTAAGCTGATCCTAGATGCACAAAAAATAAATAAAAGTATA
AACCTACTTCGTAGGATACTTCGGGGTACTTTTTGTTCGGGGTTAGATGAGCATAACGCTTGTAGTTGAT
ATTTGAGATCCCCTATCATTGCAGGGTGACAGCGGAGCGGCTTCGCAGAGCTGCATTAACCAGGGCTTCG
GGCAGGCCAAAAACTACGGCACGCTCCGGCCACCCAGTCCGCCGGAGGACTCCGGTTCAGGGAGCGGCCA
ACTAGCCGAGAACCTCACCTATGCCTGGCACAATATGGACATCTTTGGGGCGGTCAATCAGCCGGGCTCC
GGATGGCGGCAGCTGGTCAACCGGACACGCGGACTATTCTGCAACGAGCGACACATACCGGCGCCCAGGA
AACATTTGCTCAAGAACGGTGAGTTTCTATTCGCAGTCGGCTGATCTGTGTGAAATCTTAATAAAGGGTC
CAATTACCAATTTGAAACTCAGTTTGCGGCGTGGCCTATCCGGGCGAACTTTTGGCCGTGATGGGCAGTT
CCGGTGCCGGAAAGACGACCCTGCTGAATGCCCTTGCCTTTCGATCGCCGCAGGGCATCCAAGTATCGCC
ATCCGGGATGCGACTGCTCAATGGCCAACCTGTGGACGCCAAGGAGATGCAGGCCAGGTGCGCCTATGTC
CAGCAGGATGACCTCTTTATCGGCTCCCTAACGGCCAGGGAACACCTGATTTTCCAGGCCATGGTGCGGA
TGCCACGACATCTGACCTATCGGCAGCGAGTGGCCCGCGTGGATCAGGTGATCCAGGAGCTTTCGCTCAG
CAAATGTCAGCACACGATCATCGGTGTGCCCGGCAGGGTGAAAGGTCTGTCCGGCGGAGAAAGGAAGCGT
CTGGCATTCGCCTCCGAGGCACTAACCGATCCGCCGCTTCTGATCTGCGATGAGCCCACCTCCGGACTGG
ACTCATTTACCGCCCACAGCGTCGTCCAGGTGCTGAAGAAGCTGTCGCAGAAGGGCAAGACCGTCATCCT
GACCATTCATCAGCCGTCTTCCGAGCTGTTTGAGCTCTTTGACAAGATCCTTCTGATGGCCGAGGGCAGG
GTAGCTTTCTTGGGCACTCCCAGCGAAGCCGTCGACTTCTTTTCCTAGTGAGTTCGATGTGTTTATTAAG
GGTATCTAGCATTACATTACATCTCAACTCCTATCCAGCGTGGGTGCCCAGTGTCCTACCAACTACAATC
CGGCGGACTTTTACGTACAGGTGTTGGCCGTTGTGCCCGGACGGGAGATCGAGTCCCGTGATCGGATCGC
CAAGATATGCGACAATTTTGCTATTAGCAAAGTAGCCCGGGATATGGAGCAGTTGTTGGCCACCAAAAAT
TTGGAGAAGCCACTGGAGCAGCCGGAGAATGGGTACACCTACAAGGCCACCTGGTTCATGCAGTTCCGGG
CGGTCCTGTGGCGATCCTGGCTGTCGGTGCTCAAGGAACCACTCCTCGTAAAAGTGCGACTTATTCAGAC
AACGGTGAGTGGTTCCAGTGGAAACAAATGATATAACGCTTACAATTCTTGGAAACAAATTCGCTAGATT
TTAGTTAGAATTGCCTGATTCCACACCCTTCTTAGTTTTTTTCAATGAGATGTATAGTTTATAGTTTTGC
AGAAAATAAATAAATTTCATTTAACTCGCGAACATGTTGAAGATATGAATATTAATGAGATGCGAGTAAC
ATTTTAATTTGCAGATGGTTGCCATCTTGATTGGCCTCATCTTTTTGGGCCAACAACTCACGCAAGTGGG
CGTGATGAATATCAACGGAGCCATCTTCCTCTTCCTGACCAACATGACCTTTCAAAACGTCTTTGCCACG
ATAAATGTAAGTCTTGTTTAGAATACATTTGCATATTAATAATTTACTAACTTTCTAATGAATCGATTCG
ATTTAGGTGTTCACCTCAGAGCTGCCAGTTTTTATGAGGGAGGCCCGAAGTCGACTTTATCGCTGTGACA
CATACTTTCTGGGCAAAACGATTGCCGAATTACCGCTTTTTCTCACAGTGCCACTGGTCTTCACGGCGAT
TGCCTATCCGATGATCGGACTGCGGGCCGGAGTGCTGCACTTCTTCAACTGCCTGGCGCTGGTCACTCTG
GTGGCCAATGTGTCAACGTCCTTCGGATATCTAATATCCTGCGCCAGCTCCTCGACCTCGATGGCGCTGT
CTGTGGGTCCGCCGGTTATCATACCATTCCTGCTCTTTGGCGGCTTCTTCTTGAACTCGGGCTCGGTGCC
AGTATACCTCAAATGGTTGTCGTACCTCTCATGGTTCCGTTACGCCAACGAGGGTCTGCTGATTAACCAA
TGGGCGGACGTGGAGCCGGGCGAAATTAGCTGCACATCGTCGAACACCACGTGCCCCAGTTCGGGCAAGG
TCATCCTGGAGACGCTTAACTTCTCCGCCGCCGATCTGCCGCTGGACTACGTGGGTCTGGCCATTCTCAT
CGTGAGCTTCCGGGTGCTCGCATATCTGGCTCTAAGACTTCGGGCCCGACGCAAGGAGTAGCCGACATAT
ATCCGAAATAACTGCTTGTTTTTTTTTTTTACCATTATTACCATCGTGTTTACTGTTTATTGCCCCCTCA
AAAAGCTAATGTAATTATATTTGTGCCAATAAAAACAAGATATGACCTATAGAATACAAGTATTTCCCCT
TCGAACATCCCCACAAGTAGACTTTGGATTTGTCTTCTAACCAAAAGACTTACACACCTGCATACCTTAC
ATCAAAAACTCGTTTATCGCTACATAAAACACCGGGATATATTTTTTATATACATACTTTTCAAATCGCG
CGCCCTCTTCATAATTCACCTCCACCACACCACGTTTCGTAGTTGCTCTTTCGCTGTCTCCCACCCGCTC
TCCGCAACACATTCACCTTTTGTTCGACGACCTTGGAGCGACTGTCGTTAGTTCCGCGCGATTCGGTTCG
CTCAAATGGTTCCGAGTGGTTCATTTCGTCTCAATAGAAATTAGTAATAAATATTTGTATGTACAATTTA
TTTGCTCCAATATATTTGTATATATTTCCCTCACAGCTATATTTATTCTAATTTAATATTATGACTTTTT
AAGGTAATTTTTTGTGACCTGTTCGGAGTGATTAGCGTTACAATTTGAACTGAAAGTGACATCCAGTGTT
TGTTCCTTGTGTAGATGCATCTCAAAAAAATGGTGGGCATAATAGTGTTGTTTATATATATCAAAAATAA
CAACTATAATAATAAGAATACATTTAATTTAGAAAATGCTTGGATTTCACTGGAACTAGGCTAGCATAAC
TTCGTATAATGTATGCTATACGAAGTTATGCTAGCGGATCCAAGCTTGCATGCCTGCAGGTCGGAGTACT
GTCCTCCGAGCGGAGTACTGTCCTCCGAGCGGAGTACTGTCCTCCGAGCGGAGTACTGTCCTCCGAGCGG
AGTACTGTCCTCCGAGCGGAGACTCTAGCGAGCGCCGGAGTATAAATAGAGGCGCTTCGTCTACGGAGCG
ACAATTCAATTCAAACAAGCAAAGTGAACACGTCGCTAAGCGAAAGCTAAGCAAATAAACAAGCGCAGCT
GAACAAGCTAAACAATCTGCAGTAAAGTGCAAGTTAAAGTGAATCAATTAAAAGTAACCAGCAACCAAGT
AAATCAACTGCAACTACTGAAATCTGCCAAGAAGTAATTATTGAATACAAGAAGAGAACTCTGAATAGGG
AATTGGGAATTCACCACCATGAAGCTGTGCATTCTGCTCGCTGTAGTTGCATTTGTTGGTTTGTCGTTGG
GCGCGCCCGTAAACACCACTGATTCGACAGAAAATGTCATCAAACCATTTATGCGGTTCAAAGTACATAT
GGAAGGTAGTGTTAACGGTCACGAATTTGAAATCGAGGGCGAAGGAGAGGGCAAACCATATGAAGGAACA
CAGACCGCAAAACTCCAAGTTACTAAGGGTGGACCTCTGCCGTTCGCCTGGGATATACTGTCGCCCCAAT
TCCAGTATGGAAGCAAGGTGTACGTAAAGCACCCAGCGGATATCCCAGATTATAAAAAACTGTCGTTTCC
GGAAGGTTTCAAATGGGAACGAGTGATGAACTTCGAGGATGGCGGAGTTGTGACTGTAACACAAGACAGT
AGTCTCCAAGACGGCACATTCATATATCATGTCAAATTCATTGGAGTTAACTTTCCCTCGGATGGTCCAG
TCATGCAGAAGAAAACCCTCGGTTGGGAGCCTTCGACTGAACGCTTGTATCCACGAGACGGAGTATTGAA
GGGCGAAATCCATAAGGCACTGAAGCTCAAGGGCGGAGGTCACTATTTGGTAGAGTTTAAGTCCATATAC
ATGGCAAAGAAGCCTGTAAAGCTCCCAGGATACTACTACGTGGATAGTAAACTCGATATAACTTCCCATA
ATGAGGATTATACTGTTGTAGAGCAGTACGAGAGGGCAGAAGCGCGTCATCATCTGTTTCAGGGTTCCTC
CCGAGGTGTCCAGGTCGAAACGATAAGTCCGGGAGATGGTAGGACGTTCCCAAAGAGGGGTCAGACCGTG
GTGGTGCATTATACTGGAATGTTGGAAGACGGTAAGAAATTGGACTCGTCCAGGGATCGCAACAAGCCGT
TTAAATTTATGCTGGGAAAACAGGAGGTCATTCGCGGCTGGGAAGAGGGCGTCGCACAAATGAGTGTTGG
CCAGAGGGCAAAACTGACAATAAGTCCTGACTATGCCTACGGTGCGACTGGCCATCCGGGTGTCATCCCG
CCACACGCGACGCTCGTCTTCGATGTTGAGCTGCTCAAGCTCGAGTAAGCGGCCGCGGCTCGAGGGTACC
TCTAGAGGATCTTTGTGAAGGAACCTTACTTCTGTGGTGTGACATAATTGGACAAACTACCTACAGAGAT
TTAAAGCTCTAAGGTAAATATAAAATTTTTAAGTGTATAATGTGTTAAACTACTGATTCTAATTGTTTGT
GTATTTTAGATTCCAACCTATGGAACTGATGAATGGGAGCAGTGGTGGAATGCCTTTAATGAGGAAAACC
TGTTTTGCTCAGAAGAAATGCCATCTAGTGATGATGAGGCTACTGCTGACTCTCAACATTCTACTCCTCC
AAAAAAGAAGAGAAAGGTAGAAGACCCCAAGGACTTTCCTTCAGAATTGCTAAGTTTTTTGAGTCATGCT
GTGTTTAGTAATAGAACTCTTGCTTGCTTTGCTATTTACACCACAAAGGAAAAAGCTGCACTGCTATACA
AGAAAATTATGGAAAAATATTTGATGTATAGTGCCTTGACTAGAGATCATAATCAGCCATACCACATTTG
TAGAGGTTTTACTTGCTTTAAAAAACCTCCCACACCTCCCCCTGAACCTGAAACATAAAATGAATGCAAT
TGTTGTTGTTAACTTGTTTATTGCAGCTTATAATGGTTACAAATAAAGCAATAGCATCACAAATTTCACA
AATAAAGCATTTTTTTCACTGCATTCTAGTTGTGGTTTGTCCAAACTCATCAATGTATCTTATCATGTCT
GGATCCACTAGTGTCGACGATGTAGGTCACGGTCTCGAAGCCGCGGTGCGGGTGCCAGGGCGTGCCCTTG
GGCTCCCCGGGCGCGTACTCCACCTCACCCATCTGGTCCATCATGATGAACGGGTCGAGGTGGCGGTAGT
TGATCCCGGCGAACGCGCGGCGCACCGGGAAGCCCTCGCCCTCGAAACCGCTGGGCGCGGTGGTCACGGT
GAGCACGGGACGTGCGACGGCGTCGGCGGGTGCGGATACGCGGGGCAGCGTCAGCGGGTTCTCGACGGTC
ACGGCGGGCATGTCGACACTAGTTCTAGCCAGCTTTTGTTCCCTTTAGTGAGGGTTAATTTCGAGCTTGG
CGTAATCATGGTCATAGCTGTTTCCTGTGTGAAATTGTTATCCGCTCACAATTCCACACAACATACGAGC
CGGAAGCATAAAGTGTAAAGCCTGGGGTGCCTAATGAGTGAGCTAACTCACATTAATTGCGTTGCGCTCA
CTGCCCGCTTTCCAGTCGGGAAACCTGTCGTGCCAGCTGCATTAATGAATCGGCCAACGCGCGGGGAGAG
GCGGTTTGCGTATTGGGCGCTCTTCCGCTTCCTCGCTCACTGACTCGCTGCGCTCGGTCGTTCGGCTGCG
GCGAGCGGTATCAGCTCACTCAAAGGCGGTAATACGGTTATCCACAGAATCAGGGGATAACGCAGGAAAG
AACATGTGAGCAAAAGGCCAGCAAAAGGCCAGGAACCGTAAAAAGGCCGCGTTGCTGGCGTTTTTCCATA
GGCTCCGCCCCCCTGACGAGCATCACAAAAATCGACGCTCAAGTCAGAGGTGGCGAAACCCGACAGGACT
ATAAAGATACCAGGCGTTTCCCCCTGGAAGCTCCCTCGTGCGCTCTCCTGTTCCGACCCTGCCGCTTACC
GGATACCTGTCCGCCTTTCTCCCTTCGGGAAGCGTGGCGCTTTCTCATAGCTCACGCTGTAGGTATCTCA
GTTCGGTGTAGGTCGTTCGCTCCAAGCTGGGCTGTGTGCACGAACCCCCCGTTCAGCCCGACCGCTGCGC
CTTATCCGGTAACTATCGTCTTGAGTCCAACCCGGTAAGACACGACTTATCGCCACTGGCAGCAGCCACT
GGTAACAGGATTAGCAGAGCGAGGTATGTAGGCGGTGCTACAGAGTTCTTGAAGTGGTGGCCTAACTACG
GCTACACTAGAAGGACAGTATTTGGTATCTGCGCTCTGCTGAAGCCAGTTACCTTCGGAAAAAGAGTTGG
TAGCTCTTGATCCGGCAAACAAACCACCGCTGGTAGCGGTGGTTTTTTTGTTTGCAAGCAGCAGATTACG
CGCAGAAAAAAAGGATCTCAAGAAGATCCTTTGATCTTTTCTACGGGGTCTGACGCTCAGTGGAACGAAA
ACTCACGTTAAGGGATTTTGGTCATGAGATTATCAAAAAGGATCTTCACCTAGATCCTTTTAAATTAAAA
ATGAAGTTTTAAATCAATCTAAAGTATATATGAGTAAACTTGGTCTGACAGTTACCAATGCTTAATCAGT
GAGGCACCTATCTCAGCGATCTGTCTATTTCGTTCATCCATAGTTGCCTGACTCCCCGTCGTGTAGATAA
CTACGATACGGGAGGGCTTACCATCTGGCCCCAGTGCTGCAATGATACCGCGAGACCCACGCTCACCGGC
TCCAGATTTATCAGCAATAAACCAGCCAGCCGGAAGGGCCGAGCGCAGAAGTGGTCCTGCAACTTTATCC
GCCTCCATCCAGTCTATTAATTGTTGCCGGGAAGCTAGAGTAAGTAGTTCGCCAGTTAATAGTTTGCGCA
ACGTTGTTGCCATTGCTACAGGCATCGTGGTGTCACGCTCGTCGTTTGGTATGGCTTCATTCAGCTCCGG
TTCCCAACGATCAAGGCGAGTTACATGATCCCCCATGTTGTGCAAAAAAGCGGTTAGCTCCTTCGGTCCT
CCGATCGTTGTCAGAAGTAAGTTGGCCGCAGTGTTATCACTCATGGTTATGGCAGCACTGCATAATTCTC
TTACTGTCATGCCATCCGTAAGATGCTTTTCTGTGACTGGTGAGTACTCAACCAAGTCATTCTGAGAATA
GTGTATGCGGCGACCGAGTTGCTCTTGCCCGGCGTCAATACGGGATAATACCGCGCCACATAGCAGAACT
TTAAAAGTGCTCATCATTGGAAAACGTTCTTCGGGGCGAAAACTCTCAAGGATCTTACCGCTGTTGAGAT
CCAGTTCGATGTAACCCACTCGTGCACCCAACTGATCTTCAGCATCTTTTACTTTCACCAGCGTTTCTGG
GTGAGCAAAAACAGGAAGGCAAAATGCCGCAAAAAAGGGAATAAGGGCGACACGGAAATGTTGAATACTC
ATACTCTTCCTTTTTCAATATTATTGAAGCATTTATCAGGGTTATTGTCTCATGAGCGGATACATATTTG
AATGTATTTAGAAAAATAAACAAATAGGGGTTCCGCGCACATTTCCCCGAAAAGTGCCAC
Features (pLannotate 1.2.2; 25 found; start..end, strand, type, name):
      4..432     +  rep_origin     f1 ori (sequence partly withheld): f1 bacteriophage origin of replication; arrow indicates direction of (+) strand synthesis
    463..620     -  CDS            lacZα (fragment): LacZα fragment of β-galactosidase; lacZ fragment
    623..641     +  promoter       T7 promoter: promoter for bacteriophage T7 RNA polymerase
    666..4802    +  gene           mini-white: white; This modified version of the white gene lacks part of the first intron.
   4809..4842    -  protein_bind   loxP: Cre-mediated recombination occurs in the 8-bp core sequence (GCATACAT). Cre recombinase
   4855..4876    -  misc_feature   MCS (fragment): pUC18/19 multiple cloning site
   4875..4969    +  protein_bind   5X UAS: five tandem copies of the "ScaI site" 17-mer CGGAGTACTGTCCTCCG, an upstream activating sequence (UAS) that efficiently binds yeast Gal4 (Webster et al., 1988; Pfeiffer et al., 2010) GAL4
   4988..5226    +  promoter       hsp70 promoter: Drosophila melanogaster hsp70Bb promoter
   5324..5995    +  CDS            DsRed-Express2: DsRed-Express2 is a basic (constitutively fluorescent) orange fluorescent protein published in 2008, derived from Discosoma sp.. It is reported to be a rapidly-maturing protein.
   6008..6328    +  CDS            FKBP1A: FKB1A_HUMAN - Also known as FKBP1, FKBP12. Experimental evidence at protein level: Swiss-Prot protein existence level 1. Keeps in an inactive conformation TGFBR1, the TGF-beta type I serine/threonine kinase receptor, preventing TGF-beta receptor activation in absence of ligand. Recruits SMAD7 to ACVR1B which prevents the association of SMAD2 and SMAD3 with the activin receptor complex, thereby blocking the activin signal. May modulate the RYR1 calcium channel activity. PPIases accelerate the folding of proteins. It catalyzes the cis-trans isomerization of proline imidic peptide bonds in oligop
   6361..6435    +  CDS            small t antigen (fragment): SV40 (simian virus 40) small t antigen
   6437..6502    +  intron         small t intron: SV40 (simian virus 40) small t antigen intron
   6632..6652    +  CDS            SV40 NLS: nuclear localization signal of SV40 (simian virus 40) large T antigen
   6659..6793    +  CDS            LT_POVHA (fragment): Protein inferred from homology: Swiss-Prot protein existence level 3. Isoform large T antigen is a key early protein essential for both driving viral replication and inducing cellular transformation. Plays a role in viral genome replication by driving entry of quiescent cells into the cell cycle and by autoregulating the synthesis of viral early mRNA. Displays highly oncogenic activities by corrupting the host cellular checkpoint mechanisms that guard cell division and the transcription, replication, and repair of DNA. Participates in the modulation of cellular gene expression preceeding viral
   6818..6901    +  CDS            large T antigen (fragment): large T antigen from SV40 (simian virus 40)
   6924..7058    +  polyA_signal   SV40 poly(A) signal: SV40 polyadenylation signal
   7087..7156    +  protein_bind   attB: attB site for the φC31 integrase (Groth et al., 2000) phage φC31 integrase
   7375..7393    -  promoter       T3 promoter: promoter for bacteriophage T3 RNA polymerase
   7438..7454    -  protein_bind   lac operator: The lac repressor binds to the lac operator to inhibit transcription in E. coli. This inhibition can be relieved by adding lactose or isopropyl-β-D-thiogalactopyranoside (IPTG). lac repressor encoded by lacI
   7462..7492    -  promoter       lac promoter: promoter for the E. coli lac operon
   7507..7528    -  protein_bind   CAP binding site: CAP binding activates transcription in the presence of cAMP. E. coli catabolite activator protein
   7541..7633    -  CDS            lacI (fragment): lac repressor; lacI; The lac repressor binds to the lac operator to inhibit transcription in E. coli. This inhibition can be relieved by adding lactose or isopropyl-β-D-thiogalactopyranoside (IPTG).
   7816..8404    -  rep_origin     ori: high-copy-number ColE1/pMB1/pBR322/pUC origin of replication
   8575..9435    -  CDS            AmpR: β-lactamase; bla; confers resistance to ampicillin, carbenicillin, and related antibiotics
   9436..9540    -  promoter       AmpR promoter: bla
