>Addgene plasmid #140166 | pUASt-ssBiP-ESCargo | addgene full sequence | sequence record 275951 | Addgene NGS Result
ATAATAATAAGAATACATTTAATTTAGAAAATGCTTGGATTTCACTGGAACTAGGCTAGCATAACTTCGT
ATAATGTATGCTATACGAAGTTATGCTAGCGGATCCAAGCTTGCATGCCTGCAGGTCGGAGTACTGTCCT
CCGAGCGGAGTACTGTCCTCCGAGCGGAGTACTGTCCTCCGAGCGGAGTACTGTCCTCCGAGCGGAGTAC
TGTCCTCCGAGCGGAGTACTGTCCTCCGAGCGGAGACTCTAGCGAGCGCCGGAGTATAAATAGAGGCGCT
TCGTCTACGGAGCGACAATTCAATTCAAACAAGCAAAGTGAACACGTCGCTAAGCGAAAGCTAAGCAAAT
AAACAAGCGCAGCTGAACAAGCTAAACAATCTGCAGTAAAGTGCAAGTTAAAGTGAATCAATTAAAAGTA
ACCAGCAACCAAGTAAATCAACTGCAACTACTGAAATCTGCCAAGAAGTAATTATTGAATACAAGAAGAG
AACTCTGAATAGGGAATTGGGAATTCACCACCATGAAGCTGTGCATTCTGCTCGCTGTAGTTGCATTTGT
TGGTTTGTCGTTGGGCGCGCCCGTAAACACCACTGATTCGACAGAAAATGTCATCAAACCATTTATGCGG
TTCAAAGTACATATGGAAGGTAGTGTTAACGGTCACGAATTTGAAATCGAGGGCGAAGGAGAGGGCAAAC
CATATGAAGGAACACAGACCGCAAAACTCCAAGTTACTAAGGGTGGACCTCTGCCGTTCGCCTGGGATAT
ACTGTCGCCCCAATTCCAGTATGGAAGCAAGGTGTACGTAAAGCACCCAGCGGATATCCCAGATTATAAA
AAACTGTCGTTTCCGGAAGGTTTCAAATGGGAACGAGTGATGAACTTCGAGGATGGCGGAGTTGTGACTG
TAACACAAGACAGTAGTCTCCAAGACGGCACATTCATATATCATGTCAAATTCATTGGAGTTAACTTTCC
CTCGGATGGTCCAGTCATGCAGAAGAAAACCCTCGGTTGGGAGCCTTCGACTGAACGCTTGTATCCACGA
GACGGAGTATTGAAGGGCGAAATCCATAAGGCACTGAAGCTCAAGGGCGGAGGTCACTATTTGGTAGAGT
TTAAGTCCATATACATGGCAAAGAAGCCTGTAAAGCTCCCAGGATACTACTACGTGGATAGTAAACTCGA
TATAACTTCCCATAATGAGGATTATACTGTTGTAGAGCAGTACGAGAGGGCAGAAGCGCGTCATCATCTG
TTTCAGGGTTCCTCCCGAGGTGTCCAGGTCGAAACGATAAGTCCGGGAGATGGTAGGACGTTCCCAAAGA
GGGGTCAGACCGTGGTGGTGCATTATACTGGAATGTTGGAAGACGGTAAGAAATTGGACTCGTCCAGGGA
TCGCAACAAGCCGTTTAAATTTATGCTGGGAAAACAGGAGGTCATTCGCGGCTGGGAAGAGGGCGTCGCA
CAAATGAGTGTTGGCCAGAGGGCAAAACTGACAATAAGTCCTGACTATGCCTACGGTGCGACTGGCCATC
CGGGTGTCATCCCGCCACACGCGACGCTCGTCTTCGATGTTGAGCTGCTCAAGCTCGAGTAAGCGGCCGC
GGCTCGAGGGTACCTCTAGAGGATCTTTGTGAAGGAACCTTACTTCTGTGGTGTGACATAATTGGACAAA
CTACCTACAGAGATTTAAAGCTCTAAGGTAAATATAAAATTTTTAAGTGTATAATGTGTTAAACTACTGA
TTCTAATTGTTTGTGTATTTTAGATTCCAACCTATGGAACTGATGAATGGGAGCAGTGGTGGAATGCCTT
TAATGAGGAAAACCTGTTTTGCTCAGAAGAAATGCCATCTAGTGATGATGAGGCTACTGCTGACTCTCAA
CATTCTACTCCTCCAAAAAAGAAGAGAAAGGTAGAAGACCCCAAGGACTTTCCTTCAGAATTGCTAAGTT
TTTTGAGTCATGCTGTGTTTAGTAATAGAACTCTTGCTTGCTTTGCTATTTACACCACAAAGGAAAAAGC
TGCACTGCTATACAAGAAAATTATGGAAAAATATTTGATGTATAGTGCCTTGACTAGAGATCATAATCAG
CCATACCACATTTGTAGAGGTTTTACTTGCTTTAAAAAACCTCCCACACCTCCCCCTGAACCTGAAACAT
AAAATGAATGCAATTGTTGTTGTTAACTTGTTTATTGCAGCTTATAATGGTTACAAATAAAGCAATAGCA
TCACAAATTTCACAAATAAAGCATTTTTTTCACTGCATTCTAGTTGTGGTTTGTCCAAACTCATCAATGT
ATCTTATCATGTCTGGATCCACTAGTGTCGACGATGTAGGTCACGGTCTCGAAGCCGCGGTGCGGGTGCC
AGGGCGTGCCCTTGGGCTCCCCGGGCGCGTACTCCACCTCACCCATCTGGTCCATCATGATGAACGGGTC
GAGGTGGCGGTAGTTGATCCCGGCGAACGCGCGGCGCACCGGGAAGCCCTCGCCCTCGAAACCGCTGGGC
GCGGTGGTCACGGTGAGCACGGGACGTGCGACGGCGTCGGCGGGTGCGGATACGCGGGGCAGCGTCAGCG
GGTTCTCGACGGTCACGGCGGGCATGTCGACACTAGTTCTAGCCAGCTTTTGTTCCCTTTAGTGAGGGTT
AATTTCGAGCTTGGCGTAATCATGGTCATAGCTGTTTCCTGTGTGAAATTGTTATCCGCTCACAATTCCA
CACAACATACGAGCCGGAAGCATAAAGTGTAAAGCCTGGGGTGCCTAATGAGTGAGCTAACTCACATTAA
TTGCGTTGCGCTCACTGCCCGCTTTCCAGTCGGGAAACCTGTCGTGCCAGCTGCATTAATGAATCGGCCA
ACGCGCGGGGAGAGGCGGTTTGCGTATTGGGCGCTCTTCCGCTTCCTCGCTCACTGACTCGCTGCGCTCG
GTCGTTCGGCTGCGGCGAGCGGTATCAGCTCACTCAAAGGCGGTAATACGGTTATCCACAGAATCAGGGG
ATAACGCAGGAAAGAACATGTGAGCAAAAGGCCAGCAAAAGGCCAGGAACCGTAAAAAGGCCGCGTTGCT
GGCGTTTTTCCATAGGCTCCGCCCCCCTGACGAGCATCACAAAAATCGACGCTCAAGTCAGAGGTGGCGA
AACCCGACAGGACTATAAAGATACCAGGCGTTTCCCCCTGGAAGCTCCCTCGTGCGCTCTCCTGTTCCGA
CCCTGCCGCTTACCGGATACCTGTCCGCCTTTCTCCCTTCGGGAAGCGTGGCGCTTTCTCATAGCTCACG
CTGTAGGTATCTCAGTTCGGTGTAGGTCGTTCGCTCCAAGCTGGGCTGTGTGCACGAACCCCCCGTTCAG
CCCGACCGCTGCGCCTTATCCGGTAACTATCGTCTTGAGTCCAACCCGGTAAGACACGACTTATCGCCAC
TGGCAGCAGCCACTGGTAACAGGATTAGCAGAGCGAGGTATGTAGGCGGTGCTACAGAGTTCTTGAAGTG
GTGGCCTAACTACGGCTACACTAGAAGAACAGTATTTGGTATCTGCGCTCTGCTGAAGCCAGTTACCTTC
GGAAAAAGAGTTGGTAGCTCTTGATCCGGCAAACAAACCACCGCTGGTAGCGGTGGTTTTTTTGTTTGCA
AGCAGCAGATTACGCGCAGAAAAAAAGGATCTCAAGAAGATCCTTTGATCTTTTCTACGGGGTCTGACGC
TCAGTGGAACGAAAACTCACGTTAAGGGATTTTGGTCATGAGATTATCAAAAAGGATCTTCACCTAGATC
CTTTTAAATTAAAAATGAAGTTTTAAATCAATCTAAAGTATATATGAGTAAACTTGGTCTGACAGTTACC
AATGCTTAATCAGTGAGGCACCTATCTCAGCGATCTGTCTATTTCGTTCATCCATAGTTGCCTGACTCCC
CGTCGTGTAGATAACTACGATACGGGAGGGCTTACCATCTGGCCCCAGTGCTGCAATGATACCGCGAGAC
CCACGCTCACCGGCTCCAGATTTATCAGCAATAAACCAGCCAGCCGGAAGGGCCGAGCGCAGAAGTGGTC
CTGCAACTTTATCCGCCTCCATCCAGTCTATTAATTGTTGCCGGGAAGCTAGAGTAAGTAGTTCGCCAGT
TAATAGTTTGCGCAACGTTGTTGCCATTGCTACAGGCATCGTGGTGTCACGCTCGTCGTTTGGTATGGCT
TCATTCAGCTCCGGTTCCCAACGATCAAGGCGAGTTACATGATCCCCCATGTTGTGCAAAAAAGCGGTTA
GCTCCTTCGGTCCTCCGATCGTTGTCAGAAGTAAGTTGGCCGCAGTGTTATCACTCATGGTTATGGCAGC
ACTGCATAATTCTCTTACTGTCATGCCATCCGTAAGATGCTTTTCTGTGACTGGTGAGTACTCAACCAAG
TCATTCTGAGAATAGTGTATGCGGCGACCGAGTTGCTCTTGCCCGGCGTCAATACGGGATAATACCGCGC
CACATAGCAGAACTTTAAAAGTGCTCATCATTGGAAAACGTTCTTCGGGGCGAAAACTCTCAAGGATCTT
ACCGCTGTTGAGATCCAGTTCGATGTAACCCACTCGTGCACCCAACTGATCTTCAGCATCTTTTACTTTC
ACCAGCGTTTCTGGGTGAGCAAAAACAGGAAGGCAAAATGCCGCAAAAAAGGGAATAAGGGCGACACGGA
AATGTTGAATACTCATACTCTTCCTTTTTCAATATTATTGAAGCATTTATCAGGGTTATTGTCTCATGAG
CGGATACATATTTGAATGTATTTAGAAAAATAAACAAATAGGGGTTCCGCGCACATTTCCCCGAAAAGTG
CCACCTAAATTGTAAGCGTTAATATTTTGTTAAAATTCGCGTTAAATTTTTGTTAAATCAGCTCATTTTT
TAACCAATAGGCCGAAATCGGCAAAATCCCTTATAAATCAAAAGAATAGACCGAGATAGGGT
[37 nt withheld, positions 4963-4999]
AAAGAACGTGGACTCCAACGTCAAAGG
[49 nt withheld, positions 5027-5075]
T
[91 nt withheld, positions 5077-5167]
G
[124 nt withheld, positions 5169-5292]
CCCATTCGCCATTCAGGCTGCGCAACTGTTGGGAAGGGCGATCGGTGCGGGCCTCTTCGCTATTACGCCA
GCTGGCGAAAGGGGGATGTGCTGCAAGGCGATTAAGTTGGGTAACGCCAGGGTTTTCCCAGTCACGACGT
TGTAAAACGACGGCCAGTGAATTGTAATACGACTCACTATAGGGCGAATTGGGTACGTACCGGGCCCCTA
GTATGTATGTAAGTTAATAAAACCCATTTTTGCGGAAAGTAGATAAAAAAAACATTTTTTTTTTTTACTG
CACTGGATATCATTGAACTTATCTGATCAGTTTTAAATTTACTTCGATCCAAGGGTATTTGATGTACCAG
GTTCTTTCGATTACCTCTCACTCAAAATGACATTCCACTCAAAGTCAGCGCTGTTTGCCTCCTTCTCTGT
CCACAGAAATATCGCCGTCTCTTTCGCCGCTGCGTCCGCTATCTCTTTCGCCACCGTTTGTAGCGTTACG
TAGCGTCAATGTCCGCCTTCAGTTGCATTTTGTCAGCGGTTTCGTGACGAAGCTCCAAGCGGTTTACGCC
ATCAATTAAACACAAAGTGCTGTGCCAAAACTCCTCTCGCTTCTTATTTTTGTTTGTTTTTTGAGTGATT
GGGGTGGTGATTGGTTTTGGGTGGGTAAGCAGGGGAAAGTGTGAAAAATCCCGGCAATGGGCCAAGAGGA
TCAGGAGCTATTAATTCGCGGAGGCAGCAAACACCCATCTGCCGAGCATCTGAACAATGTGAGTAGTACA
TGTGCATACATCTTAAGTTCACTTGATCTATAGGAACTGCGATTGCAACATCAAATTGTCTGCGGCGTGA
GAACTGCGACCCACAAAAATCCCAAACCGCAATTGCACAAACAAATAGTGACACGAAACAGATTATTCTG
GTAGCTGTTCTCGCTATATAAGACAATTTTTGAGATCATATCATGATCAAGACATCTAAAGGCATTCATT
TTCGACTATATTCTTTTTTACAAAAAATATAACAACCAGATATTTTAAGCTGATCCTAGATGCACAAAAA
ATAAATAAAAGTATAAACCTACTTCGTAGGATACTTCGGGGTACTTTTTGTTCGGGGTTAGATGAGCATA
ACGCTTGTAGTTGATATTTGAGATCCCCTATCATTGCAGGGTGACAGCGGAGCGGCTTCGCAGAGCTGCA
TTAACCAGGGCTTCGGGCAGGCCAAAAACTACGGCACGCTCCGGCCACCCAGTCCGCCGGAGGACTCCGG
TTCAGGGAGCGGCCAACTAGCCGAGAACCTCACCTATGCCTGGCACAATATGGACATCTTTGGGGCGGTC
AATCAGCCGGGCTCCGGATGGCGGCAGCTGGTCAACCGGACACGCGGACTATTCTGCAACGAGCGACACA
TACCGGCGCCCAGGAAACATTTGCTCAAGAACGGTGAGTTTCTATTCGCAGTCGGCTGATCTGTGTGAAA
TCTTAATAAAGGGTCCAATTACCAATTTGAAACTCAGTTTGCGGCGTGGCCTATCCGGGCGAACTTTTGG
CCGTGATGGGCAGTTCCGGTGCCGGAAAGACGACCCTGCTGAATGCCCTTGCCTTTCGATCGCCGCAGGG
CATCCAAGTATCGCCATCCGGGATGCGACTGCTCAATGGCCAACCTGTGGACGCCAAGGAGATGCAGGCC
AGGTGCGCCTATGTCCAGCAGGATGACCTCTTTATCGGCTCCCTAACGGCCAGGGAACACCTGATTTTCC
AAGCCATGGTGCGGATGCCACGACATCTGACCTATCGGCAGCGAGTGGCCCGCGTGGATCAGGTGATCCA
GGAGCTTTCGCTCAGCAAATGTCAGCACACGATCATCGGTGTGCCCGGCAGGGTGAAAGGTCTGTCCGGC
GGAGAAAGGAAGCGTCTGGCATTCGCCTCCGAGGCTCTAACCGATCCGCCGCTTCTGATCTGCGATGAGC
CCACCTCCGGACTGGACTCCTTTACCGCCCACAGCGTCGTCCAGGTGCTGAAGAAGCTGTCGCAGAAGGG
CAAGACCGTCATCCTGACCATTCATCAGCCGTCTTCCGAGCTGTTTGAGCTCTTTGACAAGATCCTTCTG
ATGGCCGAGGGCAGGGTAGCTTTCTTGGGCACTCCCAGCGAAGCCGTCGACTTCTTTTCCTAGTGAGTTC
GATGTGTTTATTAAGGGTATCTAGTATTACATAACATCTCAACTCCTATCCAGCGTGGGTGCCCAGTGTC
CTACCAACTACAATCCGGCGGACTTTTACGTACAGGTGTTGGCCGTTGTGCCCGGACGGGAGATCGAGTC
CCGTGATCGGATCGCCAAGATATGCGACAATTTTGCCATTAGCAAAGTAGCCCGGGATATGGAGCAGTTG
TTGGCCACCAAAAATCTGGAGAAGCCACTGGAGCAGCCGGAGAATGGGTACACCTACAAGGCCACCTGGT
TCATGCAGTTCCGGGCGGTCCTGTGGCGATCCTGGCTGTCGGTGCTCAAGGAACCACTCCTCGTAAAAGT
GCGACTTATTCAGACAACGGTGAGTGGTTCCAGTGGAAACAAATGATATAACGCTTACAATTCTTGGAAA
CAAATTCGCTAGATTTTAGATAGAATTGCCTGATTCCACACCCTTCTTAGTTTTTTTCAATGAGATGTAT
AGTTTATAGTTTTGCAGAAGATAAATAAATTTCATTTAACTCGCGAATATTAATGAGATGCGAGTAACAT
TTTAATTTGCAGATGGTTGCCATCTTGATTGGCCTCATCTTTTTGGGCCAACAACTCACGCAAGTGGGTG
TGATGAATATCAACGGAGCCATCTTCCTCTTCCTGACCAACATGACCTTTCAAAACGTCTTTGCCACGAT
AAATGTAAGTCATGTTTAGAATACATTTGCATTTCAATAATTTACTAACTTTCTAATGAATCGATTCGAT
TTAGGTGTTCACCTCAGAGCTGCCAGTTTTTATGAGGGAGGCCCGAAGTCGACTTTATCGCTGTGACACA
TACTTTCTGGGCAAAACGATTGCCGAATTGCCGCTTTTTCTCACAGTGCCACTGGTCTTCACGGCGATTG
CCTATCCGATGATCGGACTGCGGGCCGGAGTGCTGCACTTCTTCAACTGCCTGGCGCTGGTCACTCTGGT
GGCCAATGTGTCAACGTCCTTCGGATATCTAATATCCTGCGCCAGCTCCTCGACCTCGATGGCGCTGTCT
GTGGGTCCGCCGGTTATCATACCATTCCTGCTCTTTGGCGGCTTCTTCTTGAACTCGGGCTCGGTGCCAG
TATACCTCAAATGGTTGTCGTACCTCTCATGGTTCCGTTACGCCAACGAGGGTCTGCTGATTAACCAATG
GGCGGACGTGGAGCCGGGCGAAATTAGCTGCACATCGTCGAACACCACGTGCCCCAGTTCGGGCAAGGTC
ATCCTGGAGACGCTTAACTTCTCCGCCGCCGATCTGCCGCTGGACTACGTGGGTCTGGCCATTCTCATCG
TGAGCTTCCGGGTGCTCGCATATCTGGCTCTAAGACTTCGGGCCCGACGCAAGGAGTAGCCGACATATAT
CCGAAATAACTGCTTGTTTTTTTTTTTTACCATTATTACCATCGTGTTTACTGTTTATTGCCCCCTCAAA
AAGCTAATGTAATTATATTTGTGCCAATAAAAACAAGATATGACCTATAGAATACAAGTATTTCCCCTTC
GAACATCCCCACAAGTAGACTTTGGATTTGTCTTCTAACCAAAAGACTTACACACCTGCATACCTTACAT
CAAAAACTCGTTTATCGCTACATAAAACACCGGGATATATTTTTTATATACATACTTTTCAAATCGCGCG
CCCTCTTCATAATTCACCTCCACCACACCACGTTTCGTAGTTGCTCTTTCGCTGTCTCCCACCCGCTCTC
CGCAACACATTCACCTTTTGTTCGACGACCTTGGAGCGACTGTCGTTAGTTCCGCGCGATTCGGTTCGCT
CAAATGGTTCCGAGTGGTTCATTTCGTCTCAATAGAAATTAGTAATAAATATTTGTATGTACAATTTATT
TGCTCCAATATATTTGTATATATTTCCCTCACAGCTATATTTATTCTAATTTAATATTATGACTTTTTAA
GGTAATTTTTTGTGACCTGTTCGGAGTGATTAGCGTTACAATTTGAACTGAAAGTGACATCCAGTGTTTG
TTCCTTGTGTAGATGCATCTCAAAAAAATGGTGGGCATAATAGTGTTGTTTATATATATCAAAAATAACA
ACT
Features (pLannotate 1.2.2; 26 found; start..end, strand, type, name):
     61..94      -  protein_bind   loxP: Cre-mediated recombination occurs in the 8-bp core sequence (GCATACAT). Cre recombinase
    107..128     -  misc_feature   MCS (fragment): pUC18/19 multiple cloning site
    127..221     +  protein_bind   5X UAS: five tandem copies of the "ScaI site" 17-mer CGGAGTACTGTCCTCCG, an upstream activating sequence (UAS) that efficiently binds yeast Gal4 (Webster et al., 1988; Pfeiffer et al., 2010) GAL4
    222..245     +  protein_bind   5X UAS (fragment): five tandem copies of the "ScaI site" 17-mer CGGAGTACTGTCCTCCG, an upstream activating sequence (UAS) that efficiently binds yeast Gal4 (Webster et al., 1988; Pfeiffer et al., 2010) GAL4
    259..497     +  promoter       hsp70 promoter: Drosophila melanogaster hsp70Bb promoter
    595..1266    +  CDS            DsRed-Express2: DsRed-Express2 is a basic (constitutively fluorescent) orange fluorescent protein published in 2008, derived from Discosoma sp.. It is reported to be a rapidly-maturing protein.
   1279..1599    +  CDS            FKBP1A: FKB1A_HUMAN - Also known as FKBP1, FKBP12. Experimental evidence at protein level: Swiss-Prot protein existence level 1. Keeps in an inactive conformation TGFBR1, the TGF-beta type I serine/threonine kinase receptor, preventing TGF-beta receptor activation in absence of ligand. Recruits SMAD7 to ACVR1B which prevents the association of SMAD2 and SMAD3 with the activin receptor complex, thereby blocking the activin signal. May modulate the RYR1 calcium channel activity. PPIases accelerate the folding of proteins. It catalyzes the cis-trans isomerization of proline imidic peptide bonds in oligop
   1632..1706    +  CDS            small t antigen (fragment): SV40 (simian virus 40) small t antigen
   1708..1773    +  intron         small t intron: SV40 (simian virus 40) small t antigen intron
   1903..1923    +  CDS            SV40 NLS: nuclear localization signal of SV40 (simian virus 40) large T antigen
   1930..2064    +  CDS            LT_POVHA (fragment): Protein inferred from homology: Swiss-Prot protein existence level 3. Isoform large T antigen is a key early protein essential for both driving viral replication and inducing cellular transformation. Plays a role in viral genome replication by driving entry of quiescent cells into the cell cycle and by autoregulating the synthesis of viral early mRNA. Displays highly oncogenic activities by corrupting the host cellular checkpoint mechanisms that guard cell division and the transcription, replication, and repair of DNA. Participates in the modulation of cellular gene expression preceeding viral
   2089..2172    +  CDS            large T antigen (fragment): large T antigen from SV40 (simian virus 40)
   2195..2329    +  polyA_signal   SV40 poly(A) signal: SV40 polyadenylation signal
   2358..2427    +  protein_bind   attB: attB site for the φC31 integrase (Groth et al., 2000) phage φC31 integrase
   2646..2664    -  promoter       T3 promoter: promoter for bacteriophage T3 RNA polymerase
   2709..2725    -  protein_bind   lac operator: The lac repressor binds to the lac operator to inhibit transcription in E. coli. This inhibition can be relieved by adding lactose or isopropyl-β-D-thiogalactopyranoside (IPTG). lac repressor encoded by lacI
   2733..2763    -  promoter       lac promoter: promoter for the E. coli lac operon
   2778..2799    -  protein_bind   CAP binding site: CAP binding activates transcription in the presence of cAMP. E. coli catabolite activator protein
   2812..2904    -  CDS            lacI (fragment): lac repressor; lacI; The lac repressor binds to the lac operator to inhibit transcription in E. coli. This inhibition can be relieved by adding lactose or isopropyl-β-D-thiogalactopyranoside (IPTG).
   3087..3675    -  rep_origin     ori: high-copy-number ColE1/pMB1/pBR322/pUC origin of replication
   3846..4706    -  CDS            AmpR: β-lactamase; bla; confers resistance to ampicillin, carbenicillin, and related antibiotics
   4707..4811    -  promoter       AmpR promoter: bla
   4864..5292    -  rep_origin     f1 ori (sequence partly withheld): f1 bacteriophage origin of replication; arrow indicates direction of (+) strand synthesis
   5297..5454    -  CDS            lacZα (fragment): LacZα fragment of β-galactosidase; lacZ fragment
   5457..5475    +  promoter       T7 promoter: promoter for bacteriophage T7 RNA polymerase
   5500..54      +  gene           mini-white (across the origin): white; This modified version of the white gene lacks part of the first intron.
