[The description below was written by a language model from this plasmid's Addgene catalogue record and pLannotate feature annotations shown in this document.]
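Description:
pUASt-ssBiP-ESCargo is a Drosophila melanogaster transgenesis and expression plasmid built on the pUASTattB backbone. It is propagated in E. coli through a high-copy ColE1/pUC-type origin with ampicillin selection (AmpR under its own bla promoter). It also retains an f1 origin and leftover cloning-vector elements: lacZα and lacI fragments, the lac promoter and operator, and T7 and T3 promoters. For fly work it carries a φC31 integrase attB site, which allows site-specific insertion into a genomic attP landing site. A mini-white gene serves as the eye-colour marker for identifying transformants. A single loxP site lies between mini-white and the expression cassette.

The payload is a synthetic fusion described as ssBiP-APVNTT-DsRed-Express2-FKBP(LV)(C22V). Five tandem Gal4-binding UAS repeats sit upstream of the hsp70 minimal promoter, so transcription depends on a Gal4 driver and can be directed to chosen tissues through the Gal4/UAS system. The annotated coding features are the rapidly maturing red fluorescent protein DsRed-Express2 followed by a human FKBP12-derived domain. The BiP signal sequence and the APVNTT motif named in the insert field are not separately annotated but would fall in the unannotated stretch upstream of DsRed-Express2. The signal sequence would target the protein to the secretory pathway. The record calls the cargo regulatable but does not spell out the mechanism; the mutant FKBP domain is presumably the regulatory module. The SV40 small t intron, T antigen fragments and SV40 poly(A) signal downstream form the standard pUAST 3′ processing region rather than expressed products.

The depositor and sequencing-derived records differ by two nucleotides in length and show the same feature layout from different start points. The construct is used to express a fluorescent secretory cargo in flies.
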