Addgene plasmid #140166: pUASt-ssBiP-ESCargo
Purpose: Expresses a regulatable secretory cargo for Drosophila melanogaster
Depositing lab: Benjamin Glick. Depositing organization: University of Chicago. Publication: ESCargo: a regulatable fluorescent secretory cargo for diverse model organisms. Casler JC, Zajac AL, Valbuena FM, Sparvoli D, Jeyifous O, Turkewitz AP, Horne-Badovinac S, Green WN, Glick BS. Mol Biol Cell. 2020 Oct 28:mbcE20090591. doi: 10.1091/mbc.E20-09-0591. PubMed 33112725.
Backbone
  Vector backbone: pUASTattB
  Vector type: Insect Expression
Growth in bacteria
  Bacterial resistance: Ampicillin, 100 μg/mL
  Growth temperature: 37°C
  Growth strain: DH5alpha
  Copy number: Unknown
Gene/Insert
  Gene/Insert name: ssBip-APVNTT-DsRed-Express2-FKBP(LV)(C22V)
  Species: Synthetic
  Promoter: hs70
  Cloning method: Restriction Enzyme; 5′ cloning site Unknown (unknown if destroyed)
Terms and licenses: Academic/Nonprofit Terms; Industry Terms: Not Available to Industry
How to cite: pUASt-ssBiP-ESCargo was a gift from Benjamin Glick (Addgene plasmid # 140166 ; http://n2t.net/addgene:140166 ; RRID:Addgene_140166)
