>Addgene plasmid #140166 | pUASt-ssBiP-ESCargo | depositor partial sequence | sequence record 271623 | Partial Sequence
ATGAAGCTGTGCATTCTGCTCGCTGTAGTTGCATTTGTTGGTTTGTCGTTGGGCGCGCCCGTAAACACCA
CTGATTCGACAGAAAATGTCATCAAACCATTTATGCGGTTCAAAGTACATATGGAAGGTAGTGTTAACGG
TCACGAATTTGAAATCGAGGGCGAAGGAGAGGGCAAACCATATGAAGGAACACAGACCGCAAAACTCCAA
GTTACTAAGGGTGGACCTCTGCCGTTCGCCTGGGATATACTGTCGCCCCAATTCCAGTATGGAAGCAAGG
TGTACGTAAAGCACCCAGCGGATATCCCAGATTATAAAAAACTGTCGTTTCCGGAAGGTTTCAAATGGGA
ACGAGTGATGAACTTCGAGGATGGCGGAGTTGTGACTGTAACACAAGACAGTAGTCTCCAAGACGGCACA
TTCATATATCATGTCAAATTCATTGGAGTTAACTTTCCCTCGGATGGTCCAGTCATGCAGAAGAAAACCC
TCGGTTGGGAGCCTTCGACTGAACGCTTGTATCCACGAGACGGAGTATTGAAGGGCGAAATCCATAAGGC
ACTGAAGCTCAAGGGCGGAGGTCACTATTTGGTAGAGTTTAAGTCCATATACATGGCAAAGAAGCCTGTA
AAGCTCCCAGGATACTACTACGTGGATAGTAAACTCGATATAACTTCCCATAATGAGGATTATACTGTTG
TAGAGCAGTACGAGAGGGCAGAAGCGCGTCATCATCTGTTTCAGGGTTCCTCCCGAGGTGTCCAGGTCGA
AACGATAAGTCCGGGAGATGGTAGGACGTTCCCAAAGAGGGGTCAGACCGTGGTGGTGCATTATACTGGA
ATGTTGGAAGACGGTAAGAAATTGGACTCGTCCAGGGATCGCAACAAGCCGTTTAAATTTATGCTGGGAA
AACAGGAGGTCATTCGCGGCTGGGAAGAGGGCGTCGCACAAATGAGTGTTGGCCAGAGGGCAAAACTGAC
AATAAGTCCTGACTATGCCTACGGTGCGACTGGCCATCCGGGTGTCATCCCGCCACACGCGACGCTCGTC
TTCGATGTTGAGCTGCTCAAGCTCGAGTAA
